>Addgene plasmid #214818 | pPBbsr2-RaichuEV-Rac1HRasCT | addgene full sequence | sequence record 433014 | Addgene NGS Result
CTAAATTGTAAGCGTTAATATTTTGTTAAAATTCGCGTTAAATTTTTGTTAAATCAGCTCATTTTTTAAC
CAATAGGCCGAAATCGGCAAAATCCCTTATAAATCAAAAGAATAGACCGAGATAGGGT
[37 nt withheld, positions 129-165]
AAAGAACGTGGACTCCAACGTCAAAGG
[49 nt withheld, positions 193-241]
T
[91 nt withheld, positions 243-333]
G
[124 nt withheld, positions 335-458]
CCCATTCGCCATTCAGGCTGCGCAACTGTTGGGAAGGGCGATCGGTGCGGGCCTCTTCGCTATTACGCCA
GCTGGCGAAAGGGGGATGTGCTGCAAGGCGATTAAGTTGGGTAACGCCAGGGTTTTCCCAGTCACGACGT
TGTAAAACGACGGCCAGTGAGCGCGCGTAATACGACTCACTATAGGGCGAATTGGGGCGCGCCATTCTAG
ATTAACCCTAGAAAGATAGTCTGCGTAAAATTGACGCATGCATTCTTGAAATATTGCTCTCTCTTTCTAA
ATAGCGCGAATCCGTCGCTGTGCATTTAGGACATCTCAGTCGCCGCTTGGAGCTCCCGTGAGGCGTGCTT
GTCAATGCGGTAAGTGTCACTGATTTTGAACTATAACGACCGCGTGAGTCAAAATGACGCATGATTATCT
TTTACGTGACTTTTAAGATTTAACTCATACGATAATTATATTGTTATTTCATGTTCTACTTACGTGATAA
CTTATTATATATATATTTTCTTGTTATAGATATCAACTAGAATGCTAGCATGGGCCCATCTCGACATTGA
TTATTGACTAGTTATTAATAGTAATCAATTACGGGGTCATTAGTTCATAGCCCATATATGGAGTTCCGCG
TTACATAACTTACGGTAAATGGCCCGCCTGGCTGACCGCCCAACGACCCCCGCCCATTGACGTCAATAAT
GACGTATGTTCCCATAGTAACGCCAATAGGGACTTTCCATTGACGTCAATGGGTGGAGTATTTACGGTAA
ACTGCCCACTTGGCAGTACATCAAGTGTATCATATGCCAAGTACGCCCCCTATTGACGTCAATGACGGTA
AATGGCCCGCCTGGCATTATGCCCAGTACATGACCTTATGGGACTTTCCTACTTGGCAGTACATCTACGT
ATTAGTCATCGCTATTACCATGGTCGAGGTGAGCCCCACGTTCTGCTTCACTCTCCCCATCTCCCCCCCC
TCCCCACCCCCAATTTTGTATTTATTTATTTTTTAATTATTTTGTGCAGCGATGGGGGCGGGGGGGGGGG
GGGGGCGCGCCAGGCGGGGCGGGGCGGGGCGAGGGGCGGGGCGGGGCGAGGCGGAGAGGTGCGGCGGCAG
CCAATCAGAGCGGCGCGCTCCGAAAGTTTCCTTTTATGGCGAGGCGGCGGCGGCGGCGGCCCTATAAAAA
GCGAAGCGCGCGGCGGGCGGGAGTCGCTGCGCGCTGCCTTCGCCCCGTGCCCCGCTCCGCCGCCGCCTCG
CGCCGCCCGCCCCGGCTCTGACTGACCGCGTTACTCCCACAGGTGAGCGGGCGGGACGGCCCTTCTCCTC
CGGGCTGTAATTAGCGCTTGGTTTAATGACGGCTTGTTTCTTTTCTGTGGCTGCGTGAAAGCCTTGAGGG
GCTCCGGGAGGGCCCTTTGTGCGGGGGGAGCGGCTCGGGGGGTGCGTGCGTGTGTGTGTGCGTGGGGAGC
GCCGCGTGCGGCTCCGCGCTGCCCGGCGGCTGTGAGCGCTGCGGGCGCGGCGCGGGGCTTTGTGCGCTCC
GCAGTGTGCGCGAGGGGAGCGCGGCCGGGGGCGGTGCCCCGCGGTGCGGGGGGGGCTGCGAGGGGAACAA
AGGCTGCGTGCGGGGTGTGTGCGTGGGGGGGTGAGCAGGGGGTGTGGGCGCGTCGGTCGGGCTGCAACCC
CCCCTGCACCCCCCTCCCCGAGTTGCTGAGCACGGCCCGGCTTCGGGTGCGGGGCTCCGTACGGGGCGTG
GCGCGGGGCTCGCCGTGCCGGGCGGGGGGTGGCGGCAGGTGGGGGTGCCGGGCGGGGCGGGGCCGCCTCG
GGCCGGGGAGGGCTCGGGGGAGGGGCGCGGCGGCCCCCGGAGCGCCGGCGGCTGTCGAGGCGCGGCGAGC
CGCAGCCATTGCCTTTTATGGTAATCGTGCGAGAGGGCGCAGGGACTTCCTTTGTCCCAAATCTGTGCGG
AGCCGAAATCTGGGAGGCGCCGCCGCACCCCCTCTAGCGGGCGCGGGGCGAAGCGGTGCGGCGCCGGCAG
GAAGGAAATGGGCGGGGAGGGCCTTCGTGCGTCGCCGCGCCGCCGTCCCCTTCTCCCTCTCCAGCCTCGG
GGCTGTCCGCGGGGGGACGGCTGCCTTCGGGGGGGACGGGGCAGGGCGGGGTTCGGCTTCTGGCGTGTGA
CCGGCGGCTCTAGAGCCTCTGCTAACCATGTTCATGCCTTCTTCTTTTTCCTACAGCTCCTGGGCAACGT
GCTGGTTATTGTGCTGTCTCATCATTTTGGCAAAGAATTCGCCCTTAGCATGTCTAAAGGTGAAGAATTA
TTCACTGGTGTTGTCCCAATTTTGGTTGAATTAGATGGTGATGTTAATGGTCACAAATTTTCTGTCTCCG
GTGAAGGTGAAGGTGATGCTACGTACGGTAAATTGACCTTAAAATTACTCTGTACTACTGGTAAATTGCC
AGTTCCATGGCCAACCTTAGTCACTACTTTAGGTTATGGTGTTCAATGTTTTGCTAGATACCCAGATCAT
ATGAAACAACATGACTTTTTCAAGTCTGCCATGCCAGAAGGTTATGTTCAAGAAAGAACTATTTTTTTCA
AAGATGACGGTAACTACAAGACCAGAGCTGAAGTCAAGTTTGAAGGTGATACCTTAGTTAATAGAATCGA
ATTAAAAGGTATTGATTTTAAAGAAGATGGTAACATTTTAGGTCACAAATTGGAATACAACTATAACTCT
CACAATGTTTACATCACTGCTGACAAACAAAAGAATGGTATCAAAGCTAACTTCAAAATTAGACACAACA
TTGAAGATGGTGGTGTTCAATTAGCTGACCATTATCAACAAAATACTCCAATTGGTGATGGTCCAGTCTT
GTTACCAGACAACCATTACTTATCCTATCAATCTGCCTTATTCAAAGATCCAAACGAAAAGAGAGACCAC
ATGGTCTTGTTAGAATTTTTGACTGCTGCTGGTATTACCGAGGGTATGAATGAATTGTACCTCGAGAAAG
AGAAAGAGCGGCCAGAGATTTCTCTCCCTTCAGATTTTGAACACACAATTCATGTCGGTTTTGATGCTGT
CACAGGGGAGTTTACGGGAATGCCAGAGCAGTGGGCCCGCTTGCTTCAGACATCAAATATCACTAAGTCG
GAGCAGAAGAAAAACCCGCAGGCTGTTCTGGATGTGTTGGAGTTTTACAACTCGAAGAAGACATCCAACA
GCCAGAAATACATGAGCTTTACAGATAAGTCAGCTTCCGGAGGAACCAGTGCTGGTGGTAGTGCTGGTGG
TAGTGCTGGTGGTAGTGCTGGTGGTAGTGCTGGTGGTTCCGGCAGTGCTGGTGGTAGTGCTGGTGGTAGT
ACCAGTGCTGGTGGTAGTGCTGGTGGTAGTGCTGGTGGTAGTGCTGGTGGTAGTGCTGGTGGTTCCGGCA
GTGCTGGTGGTAGTGCTGGTGGTAGTACCAGTGCTGGTGGTAGTGCTGGTGGTAGTGCTGGTGGTAGTGC
TGGTGGTAGTGCTGGTGGTTCCGGCAGTGCTGGTGGTAGTGCTGGTGGTAGTACCAGTGCTGGTGGTAGT
GCTGGTGGTAGTGCTGGTGGTAGTGCTGGTGGTAGTGCTGGTGGTACCATGCAGGCCATCAAGTGTGTGG
TGGTGGGAGACGGAGCTGTAGGTAAAACTTGCCTACTGATCAGTTACACAACCAATGCATTTCCTGGAGA
ATATATCCCTACTGTCTTTGACAATTATTCTGCCAATGTTATGGTAGATGGAAAACCGGTGAATCTGGGC
TTATGGGATACAGCTGGACAAGAAGATTATGACAGATTACGCCCCCTATCCTATCCGCAAACAGATGTGT
TCTTAATTTGCTTTTCCCTTGTGAGTCCTGCATCATTTGAAAATGTCCGTGCAAAGTGGTATCCTGAGGT
GCGGCACCACTGTCCCAACACTCCCATCATCCTAGTGGGAACTAAACTTGATCTTAGGGATGATAAAGAC
ACGATCGAGAAACTGAAGGAGAAGAAGCTGACTCCCATCACCTATCCGCAGGGTCTAGCCATGGCTAAGG
AGATTGGTGCTGTAAAATACCTGGAGTGCTCGGCGCTCACACAGCGAGGCCTCAAGACAGTGTTTGACGA
AGCGATCCGAGCAGTCCGCGGCCGCATGGTGAGCAAGGGCGAGGAGCTGTTCACCGGGGTGGTGCCCATC
CTGGTCGAGCTGGACGGCGACGTAAACGGCCACAAGTTCAGCGTGTCCGGCGAGGGCGAGGGCGATGCCA
CCTACGGCAAGCTGACCCTGAAGTTCATCTGCACCACCGGCAAGCTGCCCGTGCCCTGGCCCACCCTCGT
GACCACCCTGTCCTGGGGCGTGCAGTGCTTCGCCCGCTACCCCGACCACATGAAGCAGCACGACTTCTTC
AAGTCCGCCATGCCCGAAGGCTACGTCCAGGAGCGCACCATCTTCTTCAAGGACGACGGCAACTACAAGA
CCCGCGCCGAGGTGAAGTTCGAGGGCGACACCCTGGTGAACCGCATCGAGCTGAAGGGCATCGACTTCAA
GGAGGACGGCAACATCCTGGGGCACAAGCTGGAGTACAACTACATCAGCGGGAACGTCTATATCACCGCC
GACAAGCAGAAGAACGGCATCAAGGCCAACTTCAAGATCCGCCACAACATCGAGGACGGCGGCGTGCAGC
TCGCCGACCACTACCAGCAGAACACCCCCATCGGCGACGGCCCCGTGCTGCTGCCCGACAACCACTACCT
GAGCACCCAGTCCGCCTTAAGCAAAGACCCCAACGAGAAGCGCGATCACATGGTCCTGCTGGAGTTCTTG
ACCGCCGCCGGGATCACTCTCGGCATGGACGAGCTGTCTAGAAAGCTGAACCCTCCTGATGAGAGTGGCC
CCGGCTGCATGAGCTGCAAGTGTGTGCTCTCCTGAGTCGACGGGCCGCGGTAACAATTGTTAACTAACTT
AAGCTAGCAACGGTTTCCCTCTAGCGGGATCAATTCCGCCCCCCCCCCCTAACGTTACTGGCCGAAGCCG
CTTGGAATAAGGCCGGTGTGCGTTTGTCTATATGTTATTTTCCACCATATTGCCGTCTTTTGGCAATGTG
AGGGCCCGGAAACCTGGCCCTGTCTTCTTGACGAGCATTCCTAGGGGTCTTTCCCCTCTCGCCAAAGGAA
TGCAAGGTCTGTTGAATGTCGTGAAGGAAGCAGTTCCTCTGGAAGCTTCTTGAAGACAAACAACGTCTGT
AGCGACCCTTTGCAGGCAGCGGAACCCCCCACCTGGCGACAGGTGCCTCTGCGGCCAAAAGCCACGTGTA
TAAGATACACCTGCAAAGGCGGCACAACCCCAGTGCCACGTTGTGAGTTGGATAGTTGTGGAAAGAGTCA
AATGGCTCTCCTCAAGCGTATTCAACAAGGGGCTGAAGGATGCCCAGAAGGTACCCCATTGTATGGGATC
TGATCTGGGGCCTCGGTGCACATGCTTTACATGTGTTTAGTCGAGGTTAAAAAAACGTCTAGGCCCCCCG
AACCACGGGGACGTGGTTTTCCTTTGAAAAACACGATAATACCATGGTCATGAAAACATTTAACATTTCT
CAACAAGATCTAGAATTAGTAGAAGTAGCGACAGAGAAGATTACAATGCTTTATGAGGATAATAAACATC
ATGTGGGAGCGGCAATTCGTACGAAAACAGGAGAAATCATTTCGGCAGTACATATTGAAGCGTATATAGG
ACGAGTAACTGTTTGTGCAGAAGCCATTGCGATTGGTAGTGCAGTTTCGAATGGACAAAAGGATTTTGAC
ACGATTGTAGCTGTTAGACACCCTTATTCTGACGAAGTAGATAGAAGTATTCGAGTGGTAAGTCCTTGTG
GTATGTGTAGGGAGTTGATTTCAGACTATGCACCAGATTGTTTTGTGTTAATAGAAATGAATGGCAAGTT
AGTCAAAACTACGATTGAAGAACTCATTCCACTCAAATATACCCGAAATTAAAAGTCGAGATGCATCGAT
GATCTAGAGCTCGCTGATCAGCCTCGACTGTGCCTTCTAGTTGCCAGCCATCTGTTGTTTGCCCCTCCCC
CGTGCCTTCCTTGACCCTGGAAGGTGCCACTCCCACTGTCCTTTCCTAATAAAATGAGGAAATTGCATCG
CATTGTCTGAGTAGGTGTCATTCTATTCTGGGGGGTGGGGTGGGGCAGGACAGCAAGGGGGAGGATTGGG
AAGACAATAGCAGGCATGCTGGGGATGCGGTGGGCTCTATGGCTTCTGAGGCGGAAAGAACCTGCAGCCC
AAGCTTGGCGTAATCATGGTCATAGCTGTTTCCTGTGTGAAATTGTTATCCGCTCACAATTCCACACAAC
ATACGAGCCGGAAGCATAAAGTGTAAAGCCTGGGGTGCCTAATGAGTGAGCTAACTCACATTAATTGCGT
TGCGCTCACTGCCCGCTTTCCAGTCGGGAAACCTGTCGTGCCAGCGGATCTTAAAAGTTTTGTTACTTTA
TAGAAGAAATTTTGAGTTTTTGTTTTTTTTTAATAAATAAATAAACATAAATAAATTGTTTGTTGAATTT
ATTATTAGTATGTAAGTGTAAATATAATAAAACTTAATATCTATTCAAATTAATAAATAAACCTCGATAT
ACAGACCGATAAAACACATGCGTCAATTTTACGCATGATTATCTTTAACGTACGTCACAATATGATTATC
TTTCTAGGGTTAATCTAGTATACGCGTTTAATTAATCCAGCTTTTGTTCCCTTTAGTGAGGGTTAATTGC
GCGCTTGGCGTAATCATGGTCATAGCTGTTTCCTGTGTGAAATTGTTATCCGCTCACAATTCCACACAAC
ATACGAGCCGGAAGCATAAAGTGTAAAGCCTGGGGTGCCTAATGAGTGAGCTAACTCACATTAATTGCGT
TGCGCTCACTGCCCGCTTTCCAGTCGGGAAACCTGTCGTGCCAGCTGCATTAATGAATCGGCCAACGCGC
GGGGAGAGGCGGTTTGCGTATTGGGCGCTCTTCCGCTTCCTCGCTCACTGACTCGCTGCGCTCGGTCGTT
CGGCTGCGGCGAGCGGTATCAGCTCACTCAAAGGCGGTAATACGGTTATCCACAGAATCAGGGGATAACG
CAGGAAAGAACATGTGAGCAAAAGGCCAGCAAAAGGCCAGGAACCGTAAAAAGGCCGCGTTGCTGGCGTT
TTTCCATAGGCTCCGCCCCCCTGACGAGCATCACAAAAATCGACGCTCAAGTCAGAGGTGGCGAAACCCG
ACAGGACTATAAAGATACCAGGCGTTTCCCCCTGGAAGCTCCCTCGTGCGCTCTCCTGTTCCGACCCTGC
CGCTTACCGGATACCTGTCCGCCTTTCTCCCTTCGGGAAGCGTGGCGCTTTCTCATAGCTCACGCTGTAG
GTATCTCAGTTCGGTGTAGGTCGTTCGCTCCAAGCTGGGCTGTGTGCACGAACCCCCCGTTCAGCCCGAC
CGCTGCGCCTTATCCGGTAACTATCGTCTTGAGTCCAACCCGGTAAGACACGACTTATCGCCACTGGCAG
CAGCCACTGGTAACAGGATTAGCAGAGCGAGGTATGTAGGCGGTGCTACAGAGTTCTTGAAGTGGTGGCC
TAACTACGGCTACACTAGAAGAACAGTATTTGGTATCTGCGCTCTGCTGAAGCCAGTTACCTTCGGAAAA
AGAGTTGGTAGCTCTTGATCCGGCAAACAAACCACCGCTGGTAGCGGTGGTTTTTTTGTTTGCAAGCAGC
AGATTACGCGCAGAAAAAAAGGATCTCAAGAAGATCCTTTGATCTTTTCTACGGGGTCTGACGCTCAGTG
GAACGAAAACTCACGTTAAGGGATTTTGGTCATGAGATTATCAAAAAGGATCTTCACCTAGATCCTTTTA
AATTAAAAATGAAGTTTTAAATCAATCTAAAGTATATATGAGTAAACTTGGTCTGACAGTTACCAATGCT
TAATCAGTGAGGCACCTATCTCAGCGATCTGTCTATTTCGTTCATCCATAGTTGCCTGACTCCCCGTCGT
GTAGATAACTACGATACGGGAGGGCTTACCATCTGGCCCCAGTGCTGCAATGATACCGCGAGACCCACGC
TCACCGGCTCCAGATTTATCAGCAATAAACCAGCCAGCCGGAAGGGCCGAGCGCAGAAGTGGTCCTGCAA
CTTTATCCGCCTCCATCCAGTCTATTAATTGTTGCCGGGAAGCTAGAGTAAGTAGTTCGCCAGTTAATAG
TTTGCGCAACGTTGTTGCCATTGCTACAGGCATCGTGGTGTCACGCTCGTCGTTTGGTATGGCTTCATTC
AGCTCCGGTTCCCAACGATCAAGGCGAGTTACATGATCCCCCATGTTGTGCAAAAAAGCGGTTAGCTCCT
TCGGTCCTCCGATCGTTGTCAGAAGTAAGTTGGCCGCAGTGTTATCACTCATGGTTATGGCAGCACTGCA
TAATTCTCTTACTGTCATGCCATCCGTAAGATGCTTTTCTGTGACTGGTGAGTACTCAACCAAGTCATTC
TGAGAATAGTGTATGCGGCGACCGAGTTGCTCTTGCCCGGCGTCAATACGGGATAATACCGCGCCACATA
GCAGAACTTTAAAAGTGCTCATCATTGGAAAACGTTCTTCGGGGCGAAAACTCTCAAGGATCTTACCGCT
GTTGAGATCCAGTTCGATGTAACCCACTCGTGCACCCAACTGATCTTCAGCATCTTTTACTTTCACCAGC
GTTTCTGGGTGAGCAAAAACAGGAAGGCAAAATGCCGCAAAAAAGGGAATAAGGGCGACACGGAAATGTT
GAATACTCATACTCTTCCTTTTTCAATATTATTGAAGCATTTATCAGGGTTATTGTCTCATGAGCGGATA
CATATTTGAATGTATTTAGAAAAATAAACAAATAGGGGTTCCGCGCACATTTCCCCGAAAAGTGCCAC
Features (pLannotate 1.2.2; 27 found; start..end, strand, type, name):
     30..458     -  rep_origin     f1 ori (sequence partly withheld): f1 bacteriophage origin of replication; arrow indicates direction of (+) strand synthesis
    463..618     -  CDS            lacZα (fragment): LacZα fragment of β-galactosidase; lacZ fragment
    626..644     +  promoter       T7 promoter: promoter for bacteriophage T7 RNA polymerase
   1011..1390    +  enhancer       CMV enhancer: human cytomegalovirus immediate early enhancer
   1392..1667    +  promoter       chicken β-actin promoter: No description available
   1668..2684    +  intron         chimeric intron: chimera between introns from chicken β-actin and rabbit β-globin
   2748..3458    +  CDS            YPet: yellow fluorescent protein optimized for FRET with CyPet (Nguyen and Daugherty, 2005)
   3465..3713    +  CDS            PAK1 (fragment): PAK1_BOVIN - Experimental evidence at protein level: Swiss-Prot protein existence level 1. Protein kinase involved in intracellular signaling pathways downstream of integrins and receptor-type kinases that plays an important role in cytoskeleton dynamics, in cell adhesion, migration, proliferation, apoptosis, mitosis, and in vesicle-mediated transport processes. Can directly phosphorylate BAD and protects cells against apoptosis. Activated by interaction with CDC42 and RAC1. Functions as GTPase effector that links the Rho-related GTPases CDC42 and RAC1 to the JNK MAP kinase pathway. Phosphoryl
   4077..4605    +  CDS            Rac1 (fragment): human Rac family small GTPase 1
   4614..5324    +  CDS            Turquoise-GL: Turquoise-GL is a basic (constitutively fluorescent) cyan fluorescent protein published in 2010, derived from Aequorea victoria.
   5331..5393    +  CDS            H-Ras (fragment): human small GTPase proto-oncoprotein
   5468..6029    +  misc_feature   IRES: internal ribosome entry site (IRES) of the encephalomyocarditis virus (EMCV)
   6038..6457    +  CDS            bsr: BSR_BACCE - Experimental evidence at protein level: Swiss-Prot protein existence level 1. Catalyzes the deamination of the cytosine moiety of the antibiotics blasticidin S, cytomycin and acetylblasticidin S. From Bacillus cereus.
   6506..6730    +  polyA_signal   bGH poly(A) signal: bovine growth hormone polyadenylation signal
   6734..6750    +  promoter       SV40 promoter (fragment): SV40 enhancer and early promoter
   6801..6817    -  protein_bind   lac operator: The lac repressor binds to the lac operator to inhibit transcription in E. coli. This inhibition can be relieved by adding lactose or isopropyl-β-D-thiogalactopyranoside (IPTG). lac repressor encoded by lacI
   6825..6855    -  promoter       lac promoter: promoter for the E. coli lac operon
   6870..6891    -  protein_bind   CAP binding site: CAP binding activates transcription in the presence of cAMP. E. coli catabolite activator protein
   6904..6943    -  CDS            lacI (fragment): lac repressor; lacI; The lac repressor binds to the lac operator to inhibit transcription in E. coli. This inhibition can be relieved by adding lactose or isopropyl-β-D-thiogalactopyranoside (IPTG).
   7228..7246    -  promoter       T3 promoter: promoter for bacteriophage T3 RNA polymerase
   7291..7307    -  protein_bind   lac operator: The lac repressor binds to the lac operator to inhibit transcription in E. coli. This inhibition can be relieved by adding lactose or isopropyl-β-D-thiogalactopyranoside (IPTG). lac repressor encoded by lacI
   7315..7345    -  promoter       lac promoter: promoter for the E. coli lac operon
   7360..7381    -  protein_bind   CAP binding site: CAP binding activates transcription in the presence of cAMP. E. coli catabolite activator protein
   7394..7486    -  CDS            lacI (fragment): lac repressor; lacI; The lac repressor binds to the lac operator to inhibit transcription in E. coli. This inhibition can be relieved by adding lactose or isopropyl-β-D-thiogalactopyranoside (IPTG).
   7669..8257    -  rep_origin     ori: high-copy-number ColE1/pMB1/pBR322/pUC origin of replication
   8428..9288    -  CDS            AmpR: β-lactamase; bla; confers resistance to ampicillin, carbenicillin, and related antibiotics
   9289..9393    -  promoter       AmpR promoter: bla
