[The description below was written by a language model from this plasmid's Addgene catalogue record and pLannotate feature annotations shown in this document.]
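Description:
pPBbsr2-RaichuEV-Rac1HRasCT is a mammalian expression plasmid of about 9.4 kb, built on the pPB backbone, that encodes a single-chain FRET biosensor for Rac1 activity. In bacteria it is maintained through a high-copy ColE1/pUC-type origin and selected with ampicillin (AmpR under its own promoter). The backbone also retains an f1 origin and cloning-vector remnants: lacZα and lacI fragments, lac promoter/operator elements, and T7 and T3 promoters. The pPB name suggests a piggyBac transposon vector intended for stable genomic integration, but the feature table does not annotate any transposon terminal repeats, so the record does not confirm this.

The expression cassette is driven by the CAG promoter, annotated as the CMV enhancer, chicken β-actin promoter and a chimeric β-actin/β-globin intron. The synthetic insert, cloned between EcoRI and SalI, reads in order: YPet (yellow acceptor), a PAK1 fragment that serves as the Rac1-binding effector domain, an unannotated stretch of roughly 360 bp that probably corresponds to the long flexible linker of the "EV" biosensor design, a human Rac1 fragment, Turquoise-GL (cyan donor), and a short C-terminal H-Ras segment supplying the CAAX membrane-targeting motif. When the Rac1 moiety is GTP-loaded it binds the PAK1 domain within the same molecule, which brings the two fluorescent proteins closer together and changes FRET efficiency. The H-Ras tail anchors the probe at the membrane. Downstream, an EMCV IRES links the blasticidin S deaminase gene (bsr) to the same transcript, which ends at a bGH polyadenylation signal, so blasticidin-resistant cells also express the sensor. The construct is used for live-cell imaging of Rac1 activity, and the associated study applied it to collective cell migration.
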