Addgene plasmid #214818: pPBbsr2-RaichuEV-Rac1HRasCT
Purpose: Encoding a Förster resonance energy transfer (FRET) biosensor for Rac1 activity with cyan and yellow fluorescent protein.
Depositing lab: Michiyuki Matsuda. Depositing organization: Kyoto University, Graduate School of Biostudies. Publication: Front-biased activation of Ras-Rab5-Rac1 loop coordinates collective cell migration. Jikko Y, Deguchi E, Matsuda K, Hino N, Tsukiji S, Matsuda M, Terai K. J Cell Sci. 2025 Jul 16:jcs.263779. doi: 10.1242/jcs.263779. PubMed 40667649.
Backbone
  Vector backbone: pPB
  Backbone size w/o insert (bp): 6763
  Total vector size (bp): 9408
  Vector type: Mammalian Expression
  Selectable markers: Blasticidin
Growth in bacteria
  Bacterial resistance: Ampicillin, 100 μg/mL
  Growth temperature: 37°C
  Growth strain: NEB Stable
  Copy number: Unknown
Gene/Insert
  Gene/Insert name: RaichuEV-Rac1HRasCT
  Species: Synthetic
  Insert size (bp): 2646
  Promoter: CAG promoter
  Tag / fusion protein: HRasCAAX (C terminal on insert)
  Cloning method: Restriction Enzyme; 5′ cloning site EcoRI (not destroyed); 3′ cloning site SalI (not destroyed)
  Sequencing primers: 5′ none; 3′ none
Terms and licenses: Academic/Nonprofit Terms; Industry Terms: Not Available to Industry
How to cite: pPBbsr2-RaichuEV-Rac1HRasCT was a gift from Michiyuki Matsuda (Addgene plasmid # 214818 ; http://n2t.net/addgene:214818 ; RRID:Addgene_214818)
